>Addgene plasmid #147099 | pCIneo-lambdaN-HA-HsRCK_296-472_O | depositor full sequence | sequence record 289546 | Full Sequence
TCAATATTGGCCATTAGCCATATTATTCATTGGTTATATAGCATAAATCAATATTGGCTATTGGCCATTG
CATACGTTGTATCTATATCATAATATGTACATTTATATTGGCTCATGTCCAATATGACCGCCATGTTGGC
ATTGATTATTGACTAGTTATTAATAGTAATCAATTACGGGGTCATTAGTTCATAGCCCATATATGGAGTT
CCGCGTTACATAACTTACGGTAAATGGCCCGCCTGGCTGACCGCCCAACGACCCCCGCCCATTGACGTCA
ATAATGACGTATGTTCCCATAGTAACGCCAATAGGGACTTTCCATTGACGTCAATGGGTGGAGTATTTAC
GGTAAACTGCCCACTTGGCAGTACATCAAGTGTATCATATGCCAAGTCCGCCCCCTATTGACGTCAATGA
CGGTAAATGGCCCGCCTGGCATTATGCCCAGTACATGACCTTACGGGACTTTCCTACTTGGCAGTACATC
TACGTATTAGTCATCGCTATTACCATGGTGATGCGGTTTTGGCAGTACACCAATGGGCGTGGATAGCGGT
TTGACTCACGGGGATTTCCAAGTCTCCACCCCATTGACGTCAATGGGAGTTTGTTTTGGCACCAAAATCA
ACGGGACTTTCCAAAATGTCGTAACAACTGCGATCGCCCGCCCCGTTGACGCAAATGGGCGGTAGGCGTG
TACGGTGGGAGGTCTATATAAGCAGAGCTCGTTTAGTGAACCGTCAGATCACTAGAAGCTTTATTGCGGT
AGTTTATCACAGTTAAATTGCTAACGCAGTCAGTGCTTCTGACACAACAGTCTCGAACTTAAGCTGCAGT
GACTCTCTTAAGGTAGCCTTGCAGAAGTTGGTCGTGAGGCACTGGGCAGGTAAGTATCAAGGTTACAAGA
CAGGTTTAAGGAGACCAATAGAAACTGGGCTTGTCGAGACAGAGAAGACTCTTGCGTTTCTGATAGGCAC
CTATTGGTCTTACTGACATCCACTTTGCCTTTCTCTCCACAGGTGTCCACTCCCAGTTCAATTACAGCTC
TTAAGGCTAGAGTACTTAATACGACTCACTATAGGCTAGCCACCATGGACGCACAAACACGACGACGTGA
GCGTCGCGCTGAGAAACAAGCTCAATGGAAAGCTGCAAACCCACCGCTCGAGGCTTACCCATACGATGTT
CCAGATTACGCTCCTAAGGGAGTAACCCAGTACTACGCATATGTAACTGAGCGCCAAAAAGTACACTGCC
TCAACACACTTTTCTCCAGGCTTCAGATAAACCAGTCGATCATTTTCTGTAACTCCTCTCAGCGAGTTGA
ATTGCTAGCCAAGAAGATTTCTCAACTGGGTTATTCTTGCTTCTATATTCATGCTAAAATGAGGCAGGAA
CATCGAAATCGTGTATTTCATGATTTCCGAAATGGCTTATGCCGCAATCTTGTTTGCACTGATCTGTTTA
CCCGAGGTATTGATATACAAGCTGTGAATGTGGTAATAAACTTTGATTTCCCAAAGCTGGCAGAGACCTA
TCTCCATCGTATTGGAAGATCAGGTCGCTTTGGTCATCTTGGCTTAGCCATCAACTTGATCACATATGAT
GATCGCTTCAACCTGAAAAGTATTGAGGAGCAGCTGGGAACAGAAATTAAACCTATTCCGAGCAACATTG
ATAAGAGCCTGTATGTGGCAGAATACCACAGCGAGCCTGTAGAAGATGAGAAACCTTAAGCGGCCGCTTC
CCTTTAGTGAGGGTTAATGCTTCGAGCAGACATGATAAGATACATTGATGAGTTTGGACAAACCACAACT
AGAATGCAGTGAAAAAAATGCTTTATTTGTGAAATTTGTGATGCTATTGCTTTATTTGTAACCATTATAA
GCTGCAATAAACAAGTTAACAACAACAATTGCATTCATTTTATGTTTCAGGTTCAGGGGGAGATGTGGGA
GGTTTTTTAAAGCAAGTAAAACCTCTACAAATGTGGTAAAATCCGATAAGGATCGATCCGGGCTGGCGTA
ATAGCGAAGAGGCCCGCACCGATCGCCCTTCCCAACAGTTGCGCAGCCTGAATGGCGAATGG
[124 nt withheld, positions 2093-2216]
C
[91 nt withheld, positions 2218-2308]
A
[49 nt withheld, positions 2310-2358]
CCTTTGACGTTGGAGTCCACGTTCTTT
[37 nt withheld, positions 2386-2422]
ACCCTATCTCGGTCTATTCTTTTGATTTATAAGGGATTTTGCCGATTTCGGCCTATTGGTTAAAAAATGA
GCTGATTTAACAAAAATTTAACGCGAATTTTAACAAAATATTAACGCTTACAATTTCCTGATGCGGTATT
TTCTCCTTACGCATCTGTGCGGTATTTCACACCGCATACGCGGATCTGCGCAGCACCATGGCCTGAAATA
ACCTCTGAAAGAGGAACTTGGTTAGGTACCTTCTGAGGCGGAAAGAACCAGCTGTGGAATGTGTGTCAGT
TAGGGTGTGGAAAGTCCCCAGGCTCCCCAGCAGGCAGAAGTATGCAAAGCATGCATCTCAATTAGTCAGC
AACCAGGTGTGGAAAGTCCCCAGGCTCCCCAGCAGGCAGAAGTATGCAAAGCATGCATCTCAATTAGTCA
GCAACCATAGTCCCGCCCCTAACTCCGCCCATCCCGCCCCTAACTCCGCCCAGTTCCGCCCATTCTCCGC
CCCATGGCTGACTAATTTTTTTTATTTATGCAGAGGCCGAGGCCGCCTCGGCCTCTGAGCTATTCCAGAA
GTAGTGAGGAGGCTTTTTTGGAGGCCTAGGCTTTTGCAAAAAGCTTGATTCTTCTGACACAACAGTCTCG
AACTTAAGGCTAGAGCCACCATGATTGAACAAGATGGATTGCACGCAGGTTCTCCGGCCGCTTGGGTGGA
GAGGCTATTCGGCTATGACTGGGCACAACAGACAATCGGCTGCTCTGATGCCGCCGTGTTCCGGCTGTCA
GCGCAGGGGCGCCCGGTTCTTTTTGTCAAGACCGACCTGTCCGGTGCCCTGAATGAACTGCAGGACGAGG
CAGCGCGGCTATCGTGGCTGGCCACGACGGGCGTTCCTTGCGCAGCTGTGCTCGACGTTGTCACTGAAGC
GGGAAGGGACTGGCTGCTATTGGGCGAAGTGCCGGGGCAGGATCTCCTGTCATCTCACCTTGCTCCTGCC
GAGAAAGTATCCATCATGGCTGATGCAATGCGGCGGCTGCATACGCTTGATCCGGCTACCTGCCCATTCG
ACCACCAAGCGAAACATCGCATCGAGCGAGCACGTACTCGGATGGAAGCCGGTCTTGTCGATCAGGATGA
TCTGGACGAAGAGCATCAGGGGCTCGCGCCAGCCGAACTGTTCGCCAGGCTCAAGGCGCGCATGCCCGAC
GGCGAGGATCTCGTCGTGACCCATGGCGATGCCTGCTTGCCGAATATCATGGTGGAAAATGGCCGCTTTT
CTGGATTCATCGACTGTGGCCGGCTGGGTGTGGCGGACCGCTATCAGGACATAGCGTTGGCTACCCGTGA
TATTGCTGAAGAGCTTGGCGGCGAATGGGCTGACCGCTTCCTCGTGCTTTACGGTATCGCCGCTCCCGAT
TCGCAGCGCATCGCCTTCTATCGCCTTCTTGACGAGTTCTTCTGAGCGGGACTCTGGGGTTCGAAATGAC
CGACCAAGCGACGCCCAACCTGCCATCACGATGGCCGCAATAAAATATCTTTATTTTCATTACATCTGTG
TGTTGGTTTTTTGTGTGAATCGATAGCGATAAGGATCCGCGTATGGTGCACTCTCAGTACAATCTGCTCT
GATGCCGCATAGTTAAGCCAGCCCCGACACCCGCCAACACCCGCTGACGCGCCCTGACGGGCTTGTCTGC
TCCCGGCATCCGCTTACAGACAAGCTGTGACCGTCTCCGGGAGCTGCATGTGTCAGAGGTTTTCACCGTC
ATCACCGAAACGCGCGAGACGAAAGGGCCTCGTGATACGCCTATTTTTATAGGTTAATGTCATGATAATA
ATGGTTTCTTAGACGTCAGGTGGCACTTTTCGGGGAAATGTGCGCGGAACCCCTATTTGTTTATTTTTCT
AAATACATTCAAATATGTATCCGCTCATGAGACAATAACCCTGATAAATGCTTCAATAATATTGAAAAAG
GAAGAGTATGAGTATTCAACATTTCCGTGTCGCCCTTATTCCCTTTTTTGCGGCATTTTGCCTTCCTGTT
TTTGCTCACCCAGAAACGCTGGTGAAAGTAAAAGATGCTGAAGATCAGTTGGGTGCACGAGTGGGTTACA
TCGAACTGGATCTCAACAGCGGTAAGATCCTTGAGAGTTTTCGCCCCGAAGAACGTTTTCCAATGATGAG
CACTTTTAAAGTTCTGCTATGTGGCGCGGTATTATCCCGTATTGACGCCGGGCAAGAGCAACTCGGTCGC
CGCATACACTATTCTCAGAATGACTTGGTTGAGTACTCACCAGTCACAGAAAAGCATCTTACGGATGGCA
TGACAGTAAGAGAATTATGCAGTGCTGCCATAACCATGAGTGATAACACTGCGGCCAACTTACTTCTGAC
AACGATCGGAGGACCGAAGGAGCTAACCGCTTTTTTGCACAACATGGGGGATCATGTAACTCGCCTTGAT
CGTTGGGAACCGGAGCTGAATGAAGCCATACCAAACGACGAGCGTGACACCACGATGCCTGTAGCAATGG
CAACAACGTTGCGCAAACTATTAACTGGCGAACTACTTACTCTAGCTTCCCGGCAACAATTAATAGACTG
GATGGAGGCGGATAAAGTTGCAGGACCACTTCTGCGCTCGGCCCTTCCGGCTGGCTGGTTTATTGCTGAT
AAATCTGGAGCCGGTGAGCGTGGGTCTCGCGGTATCATTGCAGCACTGGGGCCAGATGGTAAGCCCTCCC
GTATCGTAGTTATCTACACGACGGGGAGTCAGGCAACTATGGATGAACGAAATAGACAGATCGCTGAGAT
AGGTGCCTCACTGATTAAGCATTGGTAACTGTCAGACCAAGTTTACTCATATATACTTTAGATTGATTTA
AAACTTCATTTTTAATTTAAAAGGATCTAGGTGAAGATCCTTTTTGATAATCTCATGACCAAAATCCCTT
AACGTGAGTTTTCGTTCCACTGAGCGTCAGACCCCGTAGAAAAGATCAAAGGATCTTCTTGAGATCCTTT
TTTTCTGCGCGTAATCTGCTGCTTGCAAACAAAAAAACCACCGCTACCAGCGGTGGTTTGTTTGCCGGAT
CAAGAGCTACCAACTCTTTTTCCGAAGGTAACTGGCTTCAGCAGAGCGCAGATACCAAATACTGTTCTTC
TAGTGTAGCCGTAGTTAGGCCACCACTTCAAGAACTCTGTAGCACCGCCTACATACCTCGCTCTGCTAAT
CCTGTTACCAGTGGCTGCTGCCAGTGGCGATAAGTCGTGTCTTACCGGGTTGGACTCAAGACGATAGTTA
CCGGATAAGGCGCAGCGGTCGGGCTGAACGGGGGGTTCGTGCACACAGCCCAGCTTGGAGCGAACGACCT
ACACCGAACTGAGATACCTACAGCGTGAGCTATGAGAAAGCGCCACGCTTCCCGAAGGGAGAAAGGCGGA
CAGGTATCCGGTAAGCGGCAGGGTCGGAACAGGAGAGCGCACGAGGGAGCTTCCAGGGGGAAACGCCTGG
TATCTTTATAGTCCTGTCGGGTTTCGCCACCTCTGACTTGAGCGTCGATTTTTGTGATGCTCGTCAGGGG
GGCGGAGCCTATGGAAAAACGCCAGCAACGCGGCCTTTTTACGGTTCCTGGCCTTTTGCTGGCCTTTTGC
TCACATGGCTCGACAGATCT
Features (pLannotate 1.2.2; 21 found; start..end, strand, type, name):
    140..517     +  enhancer       CMV enhancer: human cytomegalovirus immediate early enhancer
    518..729     +  promoter       CMV promoter: human cytomegalovirus (CMV) immediate early promoter
    890..1022    +  intron         chimeric intron: chimera between introns from human β-globin and immunoglobulin heavy chain genes
   1067..1085    +  promoter       T7 promoter: promoter for bacteriophage T7 RNA polymerase
   1095..1169    +  CDS            N (fragment): REGN_LAMBD - Experimental evidence at protein level: Swiss-Prot protein existence level 1. Plays a role as a transcriptional antitermination factor that allows the virus to initiate its lytic phase. Activates expression of the delayed viral early genes by modifying host RNA polymerase (RNAP) into a form that is resistant to termination signals. This antitermination function requires the host NusA protein which serves to stabilize the interaction between antitermination protein N and host RNA polymerase. From Escherichia phage lambda (Bacteriophage lambda).
   1176..1202    +  CDS            3xHA (fragment): three tandem HA epitope tags
   1206..1736    +  CDS            DDX6 (fragment): DDX6_HUMAN - Also known as HLR2, RCK. Experimental evidence at protein level: Swiss-Prot protein existence level 1. Essential for the formation of P-bodies, cytosolic membrane- less ribonucleoprotein granules involved in RNA metabolism through the coordinated storage of mRNAs encoding regulatory functions (PubMed:25995375, PubMed:27342281, PubMed:31422817). Plays a role in P- bodies to coordinate the storage of translationally inactive mRNAs in the cytoplasm and prevent their degradation (PubMed:27342281). In the process of mRNA degradation, plays a role in mRNA decapping (PubMed:16364915). Bl
   1751..1768    -  promoter       T3 promoter (fragment): promoter for bacteriophage T3 RNA polymerase
   1786..1907    -  polyA_signal   SV40 poly(A) signal: SV40 polyadenylation signal
   1930..1998    -  CDS            large T antigen (fragment): large T antigen from SV40 (simian virus 40)
   2022..2089    +  CDS            lacZα (fragment): LacZα fragment of β-galactosidase; lacZ fragment
   2093..2521    +  rep_origin     f1 ori (sequence partly withheld): f1 bacteriophage origin of replication; arrow indicates direction of (+) strand synthesis
   2549..2600    -  misc_feature   bom (fragment): basis of mobility region from pBR322
   2665..3022    +  promoter       SV40 promoter: SV40 enhancer and early promoter
   3073..3864    +  CDS            neo: KKA2_KLEPN - Also known as kan, nptII. Experimental evidence at protein level: Swiss-Prot protein existence level 1. Resistance to kanamycin, neomycin, paromomycin, ribostamycin, butirosin and gentamicin B. From Klebsiella pneumoniae.
   3931..3979    +  polyA_signal   poly(A) signal: synthetic polyadenylation signal
   3999..4053    -  misc_feature   bom (fragment): basis of mobility region from pBR322
   4155..4190    -  CDS            rop (fragment): Rop protein, which maintains plasmids at low copy number; rop
   4285..4389    +  promoter       AmpR promoter: bla
   4390..5250    +  CDS            AmpR: β-lactamase; bla; confers resistance to ampicillin, carbenicillin, and related antibiotics
   5421..6009    +  rep_origin     ori: high-copy-number ColE1/pMB1/pBR322/pUC origin of replication
