[The description below was written by a language model from this plasmid's Addgene catalogue record and pLannotate feature annotations shown in this document.]
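Description:
pCIneo-lambdaN-HA-HsRCK_296-472_O is a 6,082 nt mammalian expression plasmid built on the pCI-neo backbone. It is propagated in E. coli at high copy from a ColE1/pUC-type origin under ampicillin selection (AmpR with its bla promoter), and it also carries an f1 origin. For selection in mammalian cells, an SV40 enhancer/early promoter drives the neo (nptII) gene, followed by a synthetic polyadenylation signal. This cassette allows G418-type selection of transfected cells.

The expression cassette uses the human CMV immediate-early enhancer and promoter, followed by the chimeric β-globin/immunoglobulin intron, which generally improves transcript processing and expression. A T7 promoter sits just upstream of the coding region and could support in vitro transcription. The open reading frame encodes a short fragment of bacteriophage lambda N protein. This is followed by an HA epitope, annotated as a partial match to 3xHA whose 27 nt length is consistent with a single tag. Last comes a fragment of human DDX6 (also called RCK or p54) that, according to the construct name, covers residues 296–472. An SV40 poly(A) signal is annotated downstream of the insert.

The lambda N peptide is a standard tethering handle that binds BoxB RNA hairpins, so a fused protein can be recruited artificially to a BoxB-containing reporter mRNA. The HA tag allows detection or immunoprecipitation. The record states the purpose only as mammalian expression of this DDX6 fragment. The associated publication concerns a DDX6–CNOT1 complex and miRNA-mediated silencing, which fits use in tethering or interaction assays. The cloning method is not recorded, and the depositor sequence may be theoretical rather than fully verified.
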