Addgene plasmid #147099: pCIneo-lambdaN-HA-HsRCK_296-472_O
Purpose: Mammalian Expression of HsRck_296-472
Depositing lab: Elisa Izaurralde. Depositing organization: Max Planck Institute for Developmental Biology. Publication: A DDX6-CNOT1 complex and W-binding pockets in CNOT9 reveal direct links between miRNA target recognition and silencing. Chen Y, Boland A, Kuzuoglu-Ozturk D, Bawankar P, Loh B, Chang CT, Weichenrieder O, Izaurralde E. Mol Cell. 2014 Jun 5;54(5):737-50. doi: 10.1016/j.molcel.2014.03.034. Epub 2014 Apr 24. PubMed 24768540.
Backbone
  Vector backbone: pCI-neo
  Vector type: Mammalian Expression
Growth in bacteria
  Bacterial resistance: Ampicillin, 100 μg/mL
  Growth temperature: 37°C
  Growth strain: DH5alpha
  Copy number: High Copy
Gene/Insert
  Gene/Insert name: HsRck_296-472 (alt name: DDX6)
  Species: H. sapiens (human)
  Entrez Gene: DDX6 (a.k.a. HLR2, IDDILF, P54, RCK, Rck/p54)
  Cloning method: Unknown
Terms and licenses: Academic/Nonprofit Terms; Industry Terms: Not Available to Industry
Depositor comments: ORF extracted from Uni Prot.: P26196. Plasmids from this collection were made available to the research community and donated after the lab closed. Please note that the sequence provided by the depositing laboratory may be theoretical/predicted or based on Sanger sequencing results. There may be discrepancies between sequencing results obtained by Addgene and the depositor sequence. If an Addgene verified sequence is not available, please contact before placing your order to request that our lab fully sequence the plasmid.
How to cite: pCIneo-lambdaN-HA-HsRCK_296-472_O was a gift from Elisa Izaurralde (Addgene plasmid # 147099 ; http://n2t.net/addgene:147099 ; RRID:Addgene_147099)
